>Addgene plasmid #115686 | pKIBra-P2A-mCherry-Puro-sfGFP | depositor full sequence | sequence record 218655 | pKIBra-P2A-mCherry-Puro-sfGFP sequence 8103 bps
TTTTTACGGTTCCTGGCCTTTTGCTGGCCTTTTGCTCACATGTGAATTCGAGACGGTCGACGCTAGCGGG
GTTATTGGTAGGTATTACTAATTCCACTTTAACCTGCTCTTAAGGCAAACACACAGATGACAAACTTCTC
AATGGCCCTGAGGACTTTGCTTAAGGACCCAAGTGATCGGCAGGCAGCCAAGTGCTGATCACTCGTTCCA
ATTTGGTGTCTTAGTCTGAAACAGTAATCTGCCTTGATTTACCCAGGCTTGCTCTAGAGTCCGAATGCCT
TTGTAGATGCCAGAGGGTTTAGCACTCATTTCAGCATCCTCGTTTTATATCCTGAAAAACAGTCATGGGG
CAAGGTCAAGACGCAGAACTGGTCTTCAGCCCAGCTCTGGGGTCCCTGGCGTATTGCCCCATGCTGACAC
GCTAATCCCCTGTCTACTGGACAAGCCTGTGACAGCAATGATGGCTTTCTAAAGAATATGCATTCTGTGA
ATGCGGGGATTGTGGGGTGGGGTTGGGAACACATTGCCCTGAGCCTTGGTGCTCAGTGCTAATCCTGTAT
GCCAATGAGCACAGAGCTACTTGTCAGAGTCCTCTTTAGGAGGACTCGGCACACTAAACAGTCACTGTGC
TTATGGGCACCTTATTGGTTTTGTTTGATGCAGTCCATCCCTGTGGTCATAGTGAAAAAAAAAATAGTCT
GCAAAGCCCTGTGATGCAATTAAGTACTGATTCCTCCCCCACATCTCATCATAGCTCATTTGCAGGCCCC
TGATGTCTGTTTTCTCTATTTCAGCCAGTATCCCAGTCTCTGGTCTGTGAGCAATGGTACCATCACCCCA
GGCTCCCAGACAGCTGGGGTGTCCAACGGGCTGGGAGCTCAGTTCTTTCGAGGCTCCCCTGCACATTACA
CACCACTGACACACACGGTCTCAGCTGCCACGTCCTCGTCTTCTGGTTCTCCGATGTATGAAGGGGCTGC
TACAGTCACAGACATTTCTGACAGCCAGTATGACACGGCCCAAAGCCTCCTCATAGCCTCGTGGACACCT
GTGTCACCCCCATCTATGAAGCTTGGAAGCGGAGCTACTAACTTCAGCCTGCTGAAGCAGGCTGGAGACG
TGGAGGAGAACCCTGGACCTGATATCATGGTGAGCAAGGGCGAGGAGGATAACATGGCCATCATCAAGGA
GTTCATGCGCTTCAAGGTGCACATGGAGGGCTCCGTGAACGGCCACGAGTTCGAGATCGAGGGCGAGGGC
GAGGGCCGCCCCTACGAGGGCACCCAGACCGCCAAGCTGAAGGTGACCAAGGGTGGCCCCCTGCCCTTCG
CCTGGGACATCCTGTCCCCTCAGTTCATGTACGGCTCCAAGGCCTACGTGAAGCACCCCGCCGACATCCC
CGACTACTTGAAGCTGTCCTTCCCCGAGGGCTTCAAGTGGGAGCGCGTGATGAACTTCGAGGACGGCGGC
GTGGTGACCGTGACCCAGGACTCCTCCCTGCAGGACGGCGAGTTCATCTACAAGGTGAAGCTGCGCGGCA
CCAACTTCCCCTCCGACGGCCCCGTAATGCAGAAGAAGACCATGGGCTGGGAGGCCTCCTCCGAGCGGAT
GTACCCCGAGGACGGCGCCCTGAAGGGCGAGATCAAGCAGAGGCTGAAGCTGAAGGACGGCGGCCACTAC
GACGCTGAGGTCAAGACCACCTACAAGGCCAAGAAGCCCGTGCAGCTGCCCGGCGCCTACAACGTCAACA
TCAAGTTGGACATCACCTCCCACAACGAGGACTACACCATCGTGGAACAGTACGAACGCGCCGAGGGCCG
CCACTCCACCGGCGGCATGGACGAGCTGTACAAGTAACGTACGATAACTTCGTATAGCATACATTATACG
AAGTTATATCGATATATCGAATTCCCACGGGGTTGGGGTTGCGCCTTTTCCAAGGCAGCCCTGGGTTTGC
GCAGGGACGCGGCTGCTCTGGGCGTGGTTCCGGGAAACGCAGCGGCGCCGACCCTGGGTCTCGCACATTC
TTCACGTCCGTTCGCAGCGTCACCCGGATCTTCGCCGCTACCCTTGTGGGCCCCCCGGCGACGCTTCCTG
CTCCGCCCCTAAGTCGGGAAGGTTCCTTGCGGTTCGCGGCGTGCCGGACGTGACAAACGGAAGCCGCACG
TCTCACTAGTACCCTCGCAGACGGACAGCGCCAGGGAGCAATGGCAGCGCGCCGACCGCGATGGGCTGTG
GCCAATAGCGGCTGCTCAGCAGGGCGCGCCGAGAGCAGCGGCCGGGAAGGGGCGGTGCGGGAGGCGGGGT
GTGGGGCGGTAGTGTGGGCCCTGTTCCTGCCCGCGCGGTGTTCCGCATTCTGCAAGCCTCCGGAGCGCAC
GTCGGCAGTCGGCTCCCTCGTTGACCGAATCACCGACCTCTCTCCCCAGGGGGATCCACCGGTCGCCACC
ATGACCGAGTACAAGCCCACGGTGCGCCTCGCCACCCGCGACGACGTCCCCAGGGCCGTACGCACCCTCG
CCGCCGCGTTCGCCGACTACCCCGCCACGCGCCACACCGTCGATCCGGACCGCCACATCGAGCGGGTCAC
CGAGCTGCAAGAACTCTTCCTCACGCGCGTCGGGCTCGACATCGGCAAGGTGTGGGTCGCGGACGACGGC
GCCGCGGTGGCGGTCTGGACCACGCCGGAGAGCGTCGAAGCGGGGGCGGTGTTCGCCGAGATCGGCCCGC
GCATGGCCGAGTTGAGCGGTTCCCGGCTGGCCGCGCAGCAACAGATGGAAGGCCTCCTGGCGCCGCACCG
GCCCAAGGAGCCCGCGTGGTTCCTGGCCACCGTCGGCGTCTCGCCCGACCACCAGGGCAAGGGTCTGGGC
AGCGCCGTCGTGCTCCCCGGAGTGGAGGCGGCCGAGCGCGCCGGGGTGCCCGCCTTCCTGGAGACCTCCG
CGCCCCGCAACCTCCCCTTCTACGAGCGGCTCGGCTTCACCGTCACCGCCGACGTCGAGGTGCCCGAAGG
ACCGCGCACCTGGTGCATGACCCGCAAGCCCGGTGCCGATATCTCCAAAGGAGAAGAGCTGTTCACTGGA
GTGGTACCAATACTTGTGGAGTTGGACGGAGATGTGAACGGACACAAATTTTCAGTCCGCGGGGAGGGGG
AAGGGGATGCTACTATTGGCAAGCTGACGCTCAAATTCATCTGTACCACCGGAAAACTCCCTGTACCCTG
GCCCACACTGGTGACAACTCTGACTTACGGCGTGCAATGTTTTAGCCGATACCCAGACCACATGAAGAGG
CACGACTTTTTCAAAAGCGCAATGCCTGAAGGATACGTACAGGAAAGGACCATTTCTTTTAAAGACGACG
GGAAGTACAAAACCCGGGCAGTGGTGAAGTTTGAGGGCGATACCCTCGTCAATAGGATCGAATTGAAGGG
AACTGACTTCAAAGAAGATGGCAACATCCTGGGTCACAAGCTTGAGTATAACTTTAACTCCCACAACGTG
TATATTACAGCCGACAAACAGAAGAATGGAATTAAGGCTAACTTCACTGTCAGACACAATGTCGAAGATG
GCTCCGTGCAGCTCGCCGATCACTATCAACAGAATACTCCTATCGGGGACGGCCCAGTCCTGCTGCCCGA
CAACCACTACCTGAGTACCCAGACTGTTCTGAGCAAAGATCCGAACGAGAAGCGCGACCACATGGTGCTG
CATGAGTATGTCAACGCTGCGGGAATTACCCTCGGCATGGACGAGCTGTACAAGTAACTCGAGTTCCGGT
GAAACAGGCGGCCGCGACTCTAGATCATAATCAGCCATACCACATTTGTAGAGGTTTTACTTGCTTTAAA
AAACCTCCCACACCTCCCCCTGAACCTGAAACATAAAATGAATGCAATTGTTGTTGTTAACTTGTTTATT
GCAGCTTATAATGGTTACAAATAAAGCAATAGCATCACAAATTTCACAAATAAAGCATTTTTTTCACTGC
ATTCTAGTTGTGGTTTGTCCAAACTCATCAATGTATCTTTTAAAATAACTTCGTATAGCATACATTATAC
GAAGTTATTAAGCTCTAGACTCAGGTACCGCATATGCTGAGACTTGTAACAACCGCTGTCAACTGGATCT
TCTAGGCTCAAAGTGGCAGGCTCTTGGGACAAGGGAAAAATAAATAAATAAAAGCTAGATACTAACAACT
CCATTTTCAAATAAGAGCAATAATACATGTCCTATAATCATGTTCTACAGCCTCTTGTTTGATACCTACA
GTAGTGATATGTGTCCTACATTATGAAGCCAAGGACAGAGAGACGGCTGTGGTCCAGTTTTTTGTGACTG
GCAGTTAATCAGAGTCCTTTGCTAGGTAGGGTCCTATATCTTGTGTTTCTCTACAACATATATGTGACTT
TGAAATCCTGGAATTCGTCCACCCCCTGTCCTACTTTAGTGAGACACAAGGTACACCTCTAATGTCCTCC
CTTGTTGCCTTAGAGTAGTTAACTTTGAGGACAGAAAAAAGCATAGCCAGAAGATTGTAACTGAACCGTC
AACTGTTCTGCCCTTGGAACATGCCTACTTTAAGCACACGTAGCTTTTTGTGTTGGGAAGTCAACTGTAT
GGATACTTTTCTGTTGACAAAGTAGCCAAAGACAATCTGCAGAAAGTGTTTTCTGCACAATAAAGGCAAT
ATATAGCACCTGGTCTTTGTGGATTATTCTCTACACGGCTCCTTTTGGGAAAGGCTTTCTTCCCCAGATG
TATGTTAGTCAGCTGTGAACGTTAATGTTGTAGCCAAATCAGTTGCAGAACTGAGGGTTTTCATTTTGTA
TACCTATGCAATCTAAGGCTAAAAAACCCCAAAAAACAAAGTGAAATGATGTAACTTTAAGTAACATTGA
ATCATAGATGAATATGCATGGCCAAACTGAAACCTGCTAATGTCCTAAAGTCCAGGATAGACGCCTGATA
CAAGCCACTGATACATAAATGAGTTGATAAAAGTTGGTTACTATTAAGTCTAGTTGCCATAGGTATCTGT
CTGCCCATGGCTCTTGGACTCATTGGCTCTTTTCCATCAGTGGGGAGATGCTGCAGCATATGCTTAAAAG
GCGTAAATTGTAAGCGTTAATATTTTGTTAAAATTCGCGTTAAATTTTTGTTAAATCAGCTCATTTTTTA
ACCAATAGGCCGAAATCGGCAAAATCCCTTATAAATCAAAAGAATAGACCGAGATAGGGT
[37 nt withheld, positions 5241-5277]
AAAGAACGTGGACTCCAACGTCAAAGG
[49 nt withheld, positions 5305-5353]
T
[91 nt withheld, positions 5355-5445]
G
[124 nt withheld, positions 5447-5570]
CAGGTGGCACTTTTCGGGGAAATGTGCGCGGAACCCCTATTTGTTTATTTTTCTAAATACATTCAAATAT
GTATCCGCTCATGAGACAATAACCCTGATAAATGCTTCAATAATATTGAAAAAGGAAGAGTCCTGAGGCG
GAAAGAACCAGCTGTGGAATGTGTGTCAGTTAGGGTGTGGAAAGTCCCCAGGCTCCCCAGCAGGCAGAAG
TATGCAAAGCATGCATCTCAATTAGTCAGCAACCAGGTGTGGAAAGTCCCCAGGCTCCCCAGCAGGCAGA
AGTATGCAAAGCATGCATCTCAATTAGTCAGCAACCATAGTCCCGCCCCTAACTCCGCCCATCCCGCCCC
TAACTCCGCCCAGTTCCGCCCATTCTCCGCCCCATGGCTGACTAATTTTTTTTATTTATGCAGAGGCCGA
GGCCGCCTCGGCCTCTGAGCTATTCCAGAAGTAGTGAGGAGGCTTTTTTGGAGGCCTAGGCTTTTGCAAA
GATCGATCAAGAGACAGGATGAGGATCGTTTCGCATGATTGAACAAGATGGATTGCACGCAGGTTCTCCG
GCCGCTTGGGTGGAGAGGCTATTCGGCTATGACTGGGCACAACAGACAATCGGCTGCTCTGATGCCGCCG
TGTTCCGGCTGTCAGCGCAGGGGCGCCCGGTTCTTTTTGTCAAGACCGACCTGTCCGGTGCCCTGAATGA
ACTGCAAGACGAGGCAGCGCGGCTATCGTGGCTGGCCACGACGGGCGTTCCTTGCGCAGCTGTGCTCGAC
GTTGTCACTGAAGCGGGAAGGGACTGGCTGCTATTGGGCGAAGTGCCGGGGCAGGATCTCCTGTCATCTC
ACCTTGCTCCTGCCGAGAAAGTATCCATCATGGCTGATGCAATGCGGCGGCTGCATACGCTTGATCCGGC
TACCTGCCCATTCGACCACCAAGCGAAACATCGCATCGAGCGAGCACGTACTCGGATGGAAGCCGGTCTT
GTCGATCAGGATGATCTGGACGAAGAGCATCAGGGGCTCGCGCCAGCCGAACTGTTCGCCAGGCTCAAGG
CGAGCATGCCCGACGGCGAGGATCTCGTCGTGACCCATGGCGATGCCTGCTTGCCGAATATCATGGTGGA
AAATGGCCGCTTTTCTGGATTCATCGACTGTGGCCGGCTGGGTGTGGCGGACCGCTATCAGGACATAGCG
TTGGCTACCCGTGATATTGCTGAAGAGCTTGGCGGCGAATGGGCTGACCGCTTCCTCGTGCTTTACGGTA
TCGCCGCTCCCGATTCGCAGCGCATCGCCTTCTATCGCCTTCTTGACGAGTTCTTCTGAGCGGGACTCTG
GGGTTCGAAATGACCGACCAAGCGACGCCCAACCTGCCATCACGAGATTTCGATTCCACCGCCGCCTTCT
ATGAAAGGTTGGGCTTCGGAATCGTTTTCCGGGACGCCGGCTGGATGATCCTCCAGCGCGGGGATCTCAT
GCTGGAGTTCTTCGCCCACCCTAGGGGGAGGCTAACTGAAACACGGAAGGAGACAATACCGGAAGGAACC
CGCGCTATGACGGCAATAAAAAGACAGAATAAAACGCACGGTGTTGGGTCGTTTGTTCATAAACGCGGGG
TTCGGTCCCAGGGCTGGCACTCTGTCGATACCCCACCGAGACCCCATTGGGGCCAATACGCCCGCGTTTC
TTCCTTTTCCCCACCCCACCCCCCAAGTTCGGGTGAAGGCCCAGGGCTCGCAGCCAACGTCGGGGCGGCA
GGCCCTGCCATAGCCTCAGGTTACTCATATATACTTTAGATTGATTTAAAACTTCATTTTTAATTTAAAA
GGATCTAGGTGAAGATCCTTTTTGATAATCTCATGACCAAAATCCCTTAACGTGAGTTTTCGTTCCACTG
AGCGTCAGACCCCGTAGAAAAGATCAAAGGATCTTCTTGAGATCCTTTTTTTCTGCGCGTAATCTGCTGC
TTGCAAACAAAAAAACCACCGCTACCAGCGGTGGTTTGTTTGCCGGATCAAGAGCTACCAACTCTTTTTC
CGAAGGTAACTGGCTTCAGCAGAGCGCAGATACCAAATACTGTCCTTCTAGTGTAGCCGTAGTTAGGCCA
CCACTTCAAGAACTCTGTAGCACCGCCTACATACCTCGCTCTGCTAATCCTGTTACCAGTGGCTGCTGCC
AGTGGCGATAAGTCGTGTCTTACCGGGTTGGACTCAAGACGATAGTTACCGGATAAGGCGCAGCGGTCGG
GCTGAACGGGGGGTTCGTGCACACAGCCCAGCTTGGAGCGAACGACCTACACCGAACTGAGATACCTACA
GCGTGAGCTATGAGAAAGCGCCACGCTTCCCGAAGGGAGAAAGGCGGACAGGTATCCGGTAAGCGGCAGG
GTCGGAACAGGAGAGCGCACGAGGGAGCTTCCAGGGGGAAACGCCTGGTATCTTTATAGTCCTGTCGGGT
TTCGCCACCTCTGACTTGAGCGTCGATTTTTGTGATGCTCGTCAGGGGGGCGGAGCCTATGGAAAAACGC
CAGCAACGCGGCC
Features (pLannotate 1.2.2; 17 found; start..end, strand, type, name):
    793..1068    +  CDS            Tbxt (fragment): TBXT_MOUSE - Also known as T From Mus musculus (Mouse).
   1147..1854    +  CDS            mCherry: mCherry is a basic (constitutively fluorescent) red fluorescent protein published in 2004, derived from Discosoma sp.. It is reported to be a very rapidly-maturing monomer with low acid sensitivity.
   1864..1897    +  protein_bind   loxP: Cre-mediated recombination occurs in the 8-bp core sequence (GCATACAT). Cre recombinase
   1919..2429    +  promoter       hPGK promoter: human phosphoglycerate kinase 1 promoter
   2451..3047    +  CDS            PuroR (fragment): puromycin N-acetyltransferase; pac from Streptomyces; confers resistance to puromycin
   3051..3764    +  CDS            Superfolder GFP: Superfolder GFP is a basic (constitutively fluorescent) green fluorescent protein published in 2005, derived from Aequorea victoria. It is reported to be a very rapidly-maturing weak dimer.
   3803..3886    +  CDS            large T antigen (fragment): large T antigen from SV40 (simian virus 40)
   3909..3990    +  polyA_signal   SV40 poly(A) signal: SV40 polyadenylation signal
   4035..4068    +  protein_bind   loxP: Cre-mediated recombination occurs in the 8-bp core sequence (GCATACAT). Cre recombinase
   5142..5570    -  rep_origin     f1 ori (sequence partly withheld): f1 bacteriophage origin of replication; arrow indicates direction of (+) strand synthesis
   5597..5701    +  promoter       AmpR promoter: bla
   5703..6060    +  promoter       SV40 promoter: SV40 enhancer and early promoter
   6095..6889    +  CDS            NeoR/KanR: aminoglycoside phosphotransferase from Tn5; aph(3')-II (or nptII); confers resistance to neomycin, kanamycin, and G418 (Geneticin®)
   6910..7062    +  CDS            ble (fragment): BLE_KLEPN - Experimental evidence at protein level: Swiss-Prot protein existence level 1. Binding protein with a strong affinity to the bleomycin family of antibiotics. Binds to CL990; an antimitotic-antibiotic compound. From Klebsiella pneumoniae.
   7121..7168    +  polyA_signal   HSV TK poly(A) signal: herpes simplex virus thymidine kinase polyadenylation signal (Cole and Stacy, 1985)
   7259..7275    -  polyA_signal   bGH poly(A) signal (fragment): bovine growth hormone polyadenylation signal
   7497..8085    +  rep_origin     ori: high-copy-number ColE1/pMB1/pBR322/pUC origin of replication
