[The description below was written by a language model from this plasmid's Addgene catalogue record and pLannotate feature annotations shown in this document.]
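Description:
pKIBra-P2A-mCherry-Puro-sfGFP is an 8.1 kb homology-directed repair donor plasmid for knocking a P2A-mCherry reporter into the mouse Brachyury (T, Tbxt) locus. It is catalogued as a mammalian expression vector on a pCMV backbone, although no CMV promoter is annotated in the feature table. It replicates in E. coli from a high-copy ColE1/pUC-type origin and is selected with kanamycin through a Tn5 NeoR/KanR gene. That gene sits behind tandem bacterial (AmpR) and SV40 early promoters and is followed by an HSV TK polyadenylation signal. An f1 origin is also present.

The payload begins with a fragment of the Tbxt coding sequence, which presumably forms the end of a 5′ homology arm. mCherry follows shortly downstream, and the P2A named in the insert would occupy the short unannotated gap between them. With this arrangement, mCherry would be co-translated from the endogenous Brachyury transcript and released as a separate protein, so red fluorescence reports activity of the locus. Next comes a loxP-flanked selection cassette in which the human PGK promoter drives a puromycin resistance gene placed directly before superfolder GFP, apparently as a fusion, ending in an SV40 polyadenylation signal. This cassette allows puromycin selection and green-fluorescence identification of integrants. According to the depositor, Cre recombinase can then excise PGK-Puro-sfGFP, leaving the reporter and a single loxP site. About 1 kb of unannotated sequence after the second loxP may be the 3′ homology arm, but the record does not define the arms or state which nuclease strategy is used for targeting. The associated publication concerns pluripotency and differentiation, which fits use of the construct to build a Brachyury reporter cell line.
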