Addgene plasmid #115686: pKIBra-P2A-mCherry-Puro-sfGFP
Purpose: Knock-in of P2A-mCherry at the mouse Brachyury (T) gene
Depositing lab: David Suter. Depositing organization: Swiss Federal Institute of Technology (EPFL). Publication: A role for mitotic bookmarking of SOX2 in pluripotency and differentiation. Deluz C, Friman ET, Strebinger D, Benke A, Raccaud M, Callegari A, Leleu M, Manley S, Suter DM. Genes Dev. 2016 Nov 15;30(22):2538-2550. doi: 10.1101/gad.289256.116. Epub 2016 Dec 5. PubMed 27920086.
Backbone
  Vector backbone: pCMV
  Vector type: Mammalian Expression
  Selectable markers: Puromycin
Growth in bacteria
  Bacterial resistance: Kanamycin, 50 μg/mL
  Growth temperature: 37°C
  Growth strain: DH5alpha
  Copy number: Unknown
Gene/Insert
  Gene/Insert name: P2A-mCherry-loxP-PGK-Puro-sfGFP-loxP
  Species: Synthetic
  Insert size (bp): 3028
  Cloning method: Unknown
  Sequencing primers: 5′ Unknown
Terms and licenses: Academic/Nonprofit Terms; Industry Terms: Not Available to Industry
Depositor comments: PGK-Puro-sfGFP can be removed by Cre
How to cite: pKIBra-P2A-mCherry-Puro-sfGFP was a gift from David Suter (Addgene plasmid # 115686 ; http://n2t.net/addgene:115686 ; RRID:Addgene_115686)
