LOCUS       Exported 8103 bp ds-DNA circular SYN 12-MAY-2021
DEFINITION  Knock-in of P2A-mCherry at the mouse Brachyury (T) gene.
ACCESSION   .
VERSION     .
KEYWORDS    pKIBra-P2A-mCherry-Puro-sfGFP
SOURCE      synthetic DNA construct
  ORGANISM  synthetic DNA construct
REFERENCE   1 (bases 1 to 8103)
  AUTHORS   Deluz C, Friman ET, Strebinger D, Benke A, Raccaud M, Callegari A,
            Leleu M, Manley S, Suter DM
  TITLE     A role for mitotic bookmarking of SOX2 in pluripotency and
            differentiation.
  JOURNAL   Genes Dev. 2016 Nov 15;30(22):2538-2550. doi:
            10.1101/gad.289256.116. Epub 2016 Dec 5.
  PUBMED    27920086
REFERENCE   2 (bases 1 to 8103)
  AUTHORS   .
  TITLE     Direct Submission
  JOURNAL   Exported May 12, 2021 from SnapGene Server 1.1.58
            http://www.snapgene.com
FEATURES             Location/Qualifiers
     source          1..8103
                     /organism="synthetic DNA construct"
                     /mol_type="other DNA"
     CDS             1014..1070
                     /codon_start=1
                     /product="2A peptide from porcine teschovirus-1
                     polyprotein"
                     /label=P2A
                     /note="Eukaryotic ribosomes fail to insert a peptide bond
                     between the Gly and Pro residues, yielding separate
                     polypeptides."
                     /translation="ATNFSLLKQAGDVEENPGP"
     CDS             1077..1787
                     /codon_start=1
                     /product="monomeric derivative of DsRed fluorescent protein
                     (Shaner et al., 2004)"
                     /label=mCherry
                     /note="mammalian codon-optimized"
                     /translation="MVSKGEEDNMAIIKEFMRFKVHMEGSVNGHEFEIEGEGEGRPYEG
                     TQTAKLKVTKGGPLPFAWDILSPQFMYGSKAYVKHPADIPDYLKLSFPEGFKWERVMNF
                     EDGGVVTVTQDSSLQDGEFIYKVKLRGTNFPSDGPVMQKKTMGWEASSERMYPEDGALK
                     GEIKQRLKLKDGGHYDAEVKTTYKAKKPVQLPGAYNVNIKLDITSHNEDYTIVEQYERA
                     EGRHSTGGMDELYK"
     primer_bind     complement(1222..1240)
                     /label=mCherry-R
                     /note="mCherry, reverse primer"
     primer_bind     1490..1509
                     /label=mCherry-F
                     /note="mCherry, forward primer"
     protein_bind    1794..1827
                     /label=loxP
                     /bound_moiety="Cre recombinase"
                     /note="Cre-mediated recombination occurs in the 8-bp core
                     sequence (GCATACAT)."
     promoter        1849..2359
                     /label=hPGK promoter
                     /note="human phosphoglycerate kinase 1 promoter"
     primer_bind     2278..2296
                     /label=hPGK-F
                     /note="Human PGK promoter, forward primer"
     CDS             2381..2977
                     /codon_start=1
                     /gene="pac from Streptomyces alboniger"
                     /product="puromycin N-acetyltransferase"
                     /label=PuroR
                     /note="confers resistance to puromycin"
                     /translation="MTEYKPTVRLATRDDVPRAVRTLAAAFADYPATRHTVDPDRHIER
                     VTELQELFLTRVGLDIGKVWVADDGAAVAVWTTPESVEAGAVFAEIGPRMAELSGSRLA
                     AQQQMEGLLAPHRPKEPAWFLATVGVSPDHQGKGLGSAVVLPGVEAAERAGVPAFLETS
                     APRNLPFYERLGFTVTADVEVPEGPRTWCMTRKPGA"
     primer_bind     complement(2381..2400)
                     /label=Puro-R
                     /note="Puromycin resistance gene, reverse primer. Also
                     called puro-variant-R"
     primer_bind     2877..2897
                     /label=Puro-F
                     /note="Puromycin resistance gene, forward primer"
     CDS             3623..3670
                     /codon_start=1
                     /product="11th beta-strand of superfolder GFP"
                     /label=GFP11
                     /note="associates with GFP(1-10), consisting of the first
                     10 beta-strands, to reconstitute fluorescent GFP (Cabantous
                     et al., 2005; Kamiyama et al., 2016)"
                     /translation="RDHMVLHEYVNAAGIT"
     polyA_signal    3839..3920
                     /label=SV40 poly(A) signal
                     /note="SV40 polyadenylation signal"
     primer_bind     complement(3876..3895)
                     /label=SV40pA-R
                     /note="SV40 polyA, reverse primer"
     primer_bind     3930..3949
                     /label=EBV-rev
                     /note="SV40 polyA terminator, reverse primer"
     protein_bind    3965..3998
                     /label=loxP
                     /bound_moiety="Cre recombinase"
                     /note="Cre-mediated recombination occurs in the 8-bp core
                     sequence (GCATACAT)."
     rep_origin      complement(5045..5500)
                     /direction=LEFT
                     /label=f1 ori
                     /note="f1 bacteriophage origin of replication; arrow
                     indicates direction of (+) strand synthesis"
     primer_bind     complement(5182..5203)
                     /label=F1ori-F
                     /note="F1 origin, forward primer"
     primer_bind     5394..5413
                     /label=F1ori-R
                     /note="F1 origin, reverse primer"
     promoter        5527..5631
                     /gene="bla"
                     /label=AmpR promoter
     promoter        5633..5990
                     /label=SV40 promoter
                     /note="SV40 enhancer and early promoter"
     primer_bind     complement(5656..5676)
                     /label=pBABE 3'
                     /note="SV40 enhancer, reverse primer for pBABE vectors"
     rep_origin      5841..5976
                     /label=SV40 ori
                     /note="SV40 origin of replication"
     primer_bind     5903..5922
                     /label=SV40pro-F
                     /note="SV40 promoter/origin, forward primer"
     CDS             6025..6819
                     /codon_start=1
                     /gene="aph(3')-II (or nptII)"
                     /product="aminoglycoside phosphotransferase from Tn5"
                     /label=NeoR/KanR
                     /note="confers resistance to neomycin, kanamycin, and G418
                     (Geneticin(R))"
                     /translation="MIEQDGLHAGSPAAWVERLFGYDWAQQTIGCSDAAVFRLSAQGRP
                     VLFVKTDLSGALNELQDEAARLSWLATTGVPCAAVLDVVTEAGRDWLLLGEVPGQDLLS
                     SHLAPAEKVSIMADAMRRLHTLDPATCPFDHQAKHRIERARTRMEAGLVDQDDLDEEHQ
                     GLAPAELFARLKASMPDGEDLVVTHGDACLPNIMVENGRFSGFIDCGRLGVADRYQDIA
                     LATRDIAEELGGEWADRFLVLYGIAAPDSQRIAFYRLLDEFF"
     primer_bind     complement(6079..6098)
                     /label=Neo-R
                     /note="Neomycin resistance gene, reverse primer"
     primer_bind     6689..6708
                     /label=Neo-F
                     /note="Neomycin resistance gene, forward primer"
     primer_bind     complement(7007..7026)
                     /label=TK-pA-R
                     /note="Thymidine kinase polyA, reverse primer"
     rep_origin      7427..8015
                     /direction=RIGHT
                     /label=ori
                     /note="high-copy-number ColE1/pMB1/pBR322/pUC origin of
                     replication"
     primer_bind     7916..7935
                     /label=pBR322ori-F
                     /note="pBR322 origin, forward primer"
ORIGIN
        1 gttattggta ggtattacta attccacttt aacctgctct taaggcaaac acacagatga
       61 caaacttctc aatggccctg aggactttgc ttaaggaccc aagtgatcgg caggcagcca
      121 agtgctgatc actcgttcca atttggtgtc ttagtctgaa acagtaatct gccttgattt
      181 acccaggctt gctctagagt ccgaatgcct ttgtagatgc cagagggttt agcactcatt
      241 tcagcatcct cgttttatat cctgaaaaac agtcatgggg caaggtcaag acgcagaact
      301 ggtcttcagc ccagctctgg ggtccctggc gtattgcccc atgctgacac gctaatcccc
      361 tgtctactgg acaagcctgt gacagcaatg atggctttct aaagaatatg cattctgtga
      421 atgcggggat tgtggggtgg ggttgggaac acattgccct gagccttggt gctcagtgct
      481 aatcctgtat gccaatgagc acagagctac ttgtcagagt cctctttagg aggactcggc
      541 acactaaaca gtcactgtgc ttatgggcac cttattggtt ttgtttgatg cagtccatcc
      601 ctgtggtcat agtgaaaaaa aaaatagtct gcaaagccct gtgatgcaat taagtactga
      661 ttcctccccc acatctcatc atagctcatt tgcaggcccc tgatgtctgt tttctctatt
      721 tcagccagta tcccagtctc tggtctgtga gcaatggtac catcacccca ggctcccaga
      781 cagctggggt gtccaacggg ctgggagctc agttctttcg aggctcccct gcacattaca
      841 caccactgac acacacggtc tcagctgcca cgtcctcgtc ttctggttct ccgatgtatg
      901 aaggggctgc tacagtcaca gacatttctg acagccagta tgacacggcc caaagcctcc
      961 tcatagcctc gtggacacct gtgtcacccc catctatgaa gcttggaagc ggagctacta
     1021 acttcagcct gctgaagcag gctggagacg tggaggagaa ccctggacct gatatcatgg
     1081 tgagcaaggg cgaggaggat aacatggcca tcatcaagga gttcatgcgc ttcaaggtgc
     1141 acatggaggg ctccgtgaac ggccacgagt tcgagatcga gggcgagggc gagggccgcc
     1201 cctacgaggg cacccagacc gccaagctga aggtgaccaa gggtggcccc ctgcccttcg
     1261 cctgggacat cctgtcccct cagttcatgt acggctccaa ggcctacgtg aagcaccccg
     1321 ccgacatccc cgactacttg aagctgtcct tccccgaggg cttcaagtgg gagcgcgtga
     1381 tgaacttcga ggacggcggc gtggtgaccg tgacccagga ctcctccctg caggacggcg
     1441 agttcatcta caaggtgaag ctgcgcggca ccaacttccc ctccgacggc cccgtaatgc
     1501 agaagaagac catgggctgg gaggcctcct ccgagcggat gtaccccgag gacggcgccc
     1561 tgaagggcga gatcaagcag aggctgaagc tgaaggacgg cggccactac gacgctgagg
     1621 tcaagaccac ctacaaggcc aagaagcccg tgcagctgcc cggcgcctac aacgtcaaca
     1681 tcaagttgga catcacctcc cacaacgagg actacaccat cgtggaacag tacgaacgcg
     1741 ccgagggccg ccactccacc ggcggcatgg acgagctgta caagtaacgt acgataactt
     1801 cgtatagcat acattatacg aagttatatc gatatatcga attcccacgg ggttggggtt
     1861 gcgccttttc caaggcagcc ctgggtttgc gcagggacgc ggctgctctg ggcgtggttc
     1921 cgggaaacgc agcggcgccg accctgggtc tcgcacattc ttcacgtccg ttcgcagcgt
     1981 cacccggatc ttcgccgcta cccttgtggg ccccccggcg acgcttcctg ctccgcccct
     2041 aagtcgggaa ggttccttgc ggttcgcggc gtgccggacg tgacaaacgg aagccgcacg
     2101 tctcactagt accctcgcag acggacagcg ccagggagca atggcagcgc gccgaccgcg
     2161 atgggctgtg gccaatagcg gctgctcagc agggcgcgcc gagagcagcg gccgggaagg
     2221 ggcggtgcgg gaggcggggt gtggggcggt agtgtgggcc ctgttcctgc ccgcgcggtg
     2281 ttccgcattc tgcaagcctc cggagcgcac gtcggcagtc ggctccctcg ttgaccgaat
     2341 caccgacctc tctccccagg gggatccacc ggtcgccacc atgaccgagt acaagcccac
     2401 ggtgcgcctc gccacccgcg acgacgtccc cagggccgta cgcaccctcg ccgccgcgtt
     2461 cgccgactac cccgccacgc gccacaccgt cgatccggac cgccacatcg agcgggtcac
     2521 cgagctgcaa gaactcttcc tcacgcgcgt cgggctcgac atcggcaagg tgtgggtcgc
     2581 ggacgacggc gccgcggtgg cggtctggac cacgccggag agcgtcgaag cgggggcggt
     2641 gttcgccgag atcggcccgc gcatggccga gttgagcggt tcccggctgg ccgcgcagca
     2701 acagatggaa ggcctcctgg cgccgcaccg gcccaaggag cccgcgtggt tcctggccac
     2761 cgtcggcgtc tcgcccgacc accagggcaa gggtctgggc agcgccgtcg tgctccccgg
     2821 agtggaggcg gccgagcgcg ccggggtgcc cgccttcctg gagacctccg cgccccgcaa
     2881 cctccccttc tacgagcggc tcggcttcac cgtcaccgcc gacgtcgagg tgcccgaagg
     2941 accgcgcacc tggtgcatga cccgcaagcc cggtgccgat atctccaaag gagaagagct
     3001 gttcactgga gtggtaccaa tacttgtgga gttggacgga gatgtgaacg gacacaaatt
     3061 ttcagtccgc ggggaggggg aaggggatgc tactattggc aagctgacgc tcaaattcat
     3121 ctgtaccacc ggaaaactcc ctgtaccctg gcccacactg gtgacaactc tgacttacgg
     3181 cgtgcaatgt tttagccgat acccagacca catgaagagg cacgactttt tcaaaagcgc
     3241 aatgcctgaa ggatacgtac aggaaaggac catttctttt aaagacgacg ggaagtacaa
     3301 aacccgggca gtggtgaagt ttgagggcga taccctcgtc aataggatcg aattgaaggg
     3361 aactgacttc aaagaagatg gcaacatcct gggtcacaag cttgagtata actttaactc
     3421 ccacaacgtg tatattacag ccgacaaaca gaagaatgga attaaggcta acttcactgt
     3481 cagacacaat gtcgaagatg gctccgtgca gctcgccgat cactatcaac agaatactcc
     3541 tatcggggac ggcccagtcc tgctgcccga caaccactac ctgagtaccc agactgttct
     3601 gagcaaagat ccgaacgaga agcgcgacca catggtgctg catgagtatg tcaacgctgc
     3661 gggaattacc ctcggcatgg acgagctgta caagtaactc gagttccggt gaaacaggcg
     3721 gccgcgactc tagatcataa tcagccatac cacatttgta gaggttttac ttgctttaaa
     3781 aaacctccca cacctccccc tgaacctgaa acataaaatg aatgcaattg ttgttgttaa
     3841 cttgtttatt gcagcttata atggttacaa ataaagcaat agcatcacaa atttcacaaa
     3901 taaagcattt ttttcactgc attctagttg tggtttgtcc aaactcatca atgtatcttt
     3961 taaaataact tcgtatagca tacattatac gaagttatta agctctagac tcaggtaccg
     4021 catatgctga gacttgtaac aaccgctgtc aactggatct tctaggctca aagtggcagg
     4081 ctcttgggac aagggaaaaa taaataaata aaagctagat actaacaact ccattttcaa
     4141 ataagagcaa taatacatgt cctataatca tgttctacag cctcttgttt gatacctaca
     4201 gtagtgatat gtgtcctaca ttatgaagcc aaggacagag agacggctgt ggtccagttt
     4261 tttgtgactg gcagttaatc agagtccttt gctaggtagg gtcctatatc ttgtgtttct
     4321 ctacaacata tatgtgactt tgaaatcctg gaattcgtcc accccctgtc ctactttagt
     4381 gagacacaag gtacacctct aatgtcctcc cttgttgcct tagagtagtt aactttgagg
     4441 acagaaaaaa gcatagccag aagattgtaa ctgaaccgtc aactgttctg cccttggaac
     4501 atgcctactt taagcacacg tagctttttg tgttgggaag tcaactgtat ggatactttt
     4561 ctgttgacaa agtagccaaa gacaatctgc agaaagtgtt ttctgcacaa taaaggcaat
     4621 atatagcacc tggtctttgt ggattattct ctacacggct ccttttggga aaggctttct
     4681 tccccagatg tatgttagtc agctgtgaac gttaatgttg tagccaaatc agttgcagaa
     4741 ctgagggttt tcattttgta tacctatgca atctaaggct aaaaaacccc aaaaaacaaa
     4801 gtgaaatgat gtaactttaa gtaacattga atcatagatg aatatgcatg gccaaactga
     4861 aacctgctaa tgtcctaaag tccaggatag acgcctgata caagccactg atacataaat
     4921 gagttgataa aagttggtta ctattaagtc tagttgccat aggtatctgt ctgcccatgg
     4981 ctcttggact cattggctct tttccatcag tggggagatg ctgcagcata tgcttaaaag
     5041 gcgtaaattg taagcgttaa tattttgtta aaattcgcgt taaatttttg ttaaatcagc
     5101 tcatttttta accaataggc cgaaatcggc aaaatccctt ataaatcaaa agaatagacc
     5161 gagatagggt tgagtgttgt tccagtttgg aacaagagtc cactattaaa gaacgtggac
     5221 tccaacgtca aaggnnnnnn nnnnnnnnnn nnnnnnnnnn nnnnnnnnnn nnnnnnnnnn
     5281 nnntnnnnnn nnnnnnnnnn nnnnnnnnnn nnnnnnnnnn nnnnnnnnnn nnnnnnnnnn
     5341 nnnnnnnnnn nnnnnnnnnn nnnnnnnnnn nnnnngnnnn nnnnnnnnnn nnnnnnnnnn
     5401 nnnnnnnnnn nnnnnnnnnn nnnnnnnnnn nnnnnnnnnn nnnnnnnnnn nnnnnnnnnn
     5461 nnnnnnnnnn nnnnnnnnnn nnnnnnnnnn nnnnnnnnnn caggtggcac ttttcgggga
     5521 aatgtgcgcg gaacccctat ttgtttattt ttctaaatac attcaaatat gtatccgctc
     5581 atgagacaat aaccctgata aatgcttcaa taatattgaa aaaggaagag tcctgaggcg
     5641 gaaagaacca gctgtggaat gtgtgtcagt tagggtgtgg aaagtcccca ggctccccag
     5701 caggcagaag tatgcaaagc atgcatctca attagtcagc aaccaggtgt ggaaagtccc
     5761 caggctcccc agcaggcaga agtatgcaaa gcatgcatct caattagtca gcaaccatag
     5821 tcccgcccct aactccgccc atcccgcccc taactccgcc cagttccgcc cattctccgc
     5881 cccatggctg actaattttt tttatttatg cagaggccga ggccgcctcg gcctctgagc
     5941 tattccagaa gtagtgagga ggcttttttg gaggcctagg cttttgcaaa gatcgatcaa
     6001 gagacaggat gaggatcgtt tcgcatgatt gaacaagatg gattgcacgc aggttctccg
     6061 gccgcttggg tggagaggct attcggctat gactgggcac aacagacaat cggctgctct
     6121 gatgccgccg tgttccggct gtcagcgcag gggcgcccgg ttctttttgt caagaccgac
     6181 ctgtccggtg ccctgaatga actgcaagac gaggcagcgc ggctatcgtg gctggccacg
     6241 acgggcgttc cttgcgcagc tgtgctcgac gttgtcactg aagcgggaag ggactggctg
     6301 ctattgggcg aagtgccggg gcaggatctc ctgtcatctc accttgctcc tgccgagaaa
     6361 gtatccatca tggctgatgc aatgcggcgg ctgcatacgc ttgatccggc tacctgccca
     6421 ttcgaccacc aagcgaaaca tcgcatcgag cgagcacgta ctcggatgga agccggtctt
     6481 gtcgatcagg atgatctgga cgaagagcat caggggctcg cgccagccga actgttcgcc
     6541 aggctcaagg cgagcatgcc cgacggcgag gatctcgtcg tgacccatgg cgatgcctgc
     6601 ttgccgaata tcatggtgga aaatggccgc ttttctggat tcatcgactg tggccggctg
     6661 ggtgtggcgg accgctatca ggacatagcg ttggctaccc gtgatattgc tgaagagctt
     6721 ggcggcgaat gggctgaccg cttcctcgtg ctttacggta tcgccgctcc cgattcgcag
     6781 cgcatcgcct tctatcgcct tcttgacgag ttcttctgag cgggactctg gggttcgaaa
     6841 tgaccgacca agcgacgccc aacctgccat cacgagattt cgattccacc gccgccttct
     6901 atgaaaggtt gggcttcgga atcgttttcc gggacgccgg ctggatgatc ctccagcgcg
     6961 gggatctcat gctggagttc ttcgcccacc ctagggggag gctaactgaa acacggaagg
     7021 agacaatacc ggaaggaacc cgcgctatga cggcaataaa aagacagaat aaaacgcgcg
     7081 gtgttgggtc gtttgttcat aaacgcgggg ttcggtccca gggctggcac tctgtcgata
     7141 ccccaccgag accccattgg ggccaatacg cccgcgtttc ttccttttcc ccaccccacc
     7201 ccccaagttc gggtgaaggc ccagggctcg cagccaacgt cggggcggca ggccctgcca
     7261 tagcctcagg ttactcatat atactttaga ttgatttaaa acttcatttt taatttaaaa
     7321 ggatctaggt gaagatcctt tttgataatc tcatgaccaa aatcccttaa cgtgagtttt
     7381 cgttccactg agcgtcagac cccgtagaaa agatcaaagg atcttcttga gatccttttt
     7441 ttctgcgcgt aatctgctgc ttgcaaacaa aaaaaccacc gctaccagcg gtggtttgtt
     7501 tgccggatca agagctacca actctttttc cgaaggtaac tggcttcagc agagcgcaga
     7561 taccaaatac tgttcttcta gtgtagccgt agttaggcca ccacttcaag aactctgtag
     7621 caccgcctac atacctcgct ctgctaatcc tgttaccagt ggctgctgcc agtggcgata
     7681 agtcgtgtct taccgggttg gactcaagac gatagttacc ggataaggcg cagcggtcgg
     7741 gctgaacggg gggttcgtgc acacagccca gcttggagcg aacgacctac accgaactga
     7801 gatacctaca gcgtgagcta tgagaaagcg ccacgcttcc cgaagggaga aaggcggaca
     7861 ggtatccggt aagcggcagg gtcggaacag gagagcgcac gagggagctt ccagggggaa
     7921 acgcctggta tctttatagt cctgtcgggt ttcgccacct ctgacttgag cgtcgatttt
     7981 tgtgatgctc gtcagggggg cggagcctat ggaaaaacgc cagcaacgcg gcctttttac
     8041 ggttcctggc cttttgctgg ccttttgctc acatgtgaat tcgagacggt cgacgctagc
     8101 ggg
//
